Addgene plasmid #19600: pCM1.120
Depositing lab: Geraldine Seydoux. Depositing organization: Johns Hopkins University and School of Medicine.
Backbone
  Vector backbone: PDONRP4P1R
  Backbone size w/o insert (bp): 2645
  Vector type: Worm Expression
Growth in bacteria
  Bacterial resistance: Kanamycin, 50 μg/mL
  Growth temperature: 37°C
  Growth strain: DH5alpha
  Growth instructions: DH5alpha
  Copy number: Unknown
Gene/Insert
  Gene/Insert name: spn-4 prom in PDONRP4P1R
  Species: C. elegans (nematode)
  Insert size (bp): 548
  Cloning method: Gateway Cloning; 5′ cloning site attP4 (destroyed during cloning); 3′ cloning site attP1R (destroyed during cloning)
  Sequencing primers: 5′ M13Forward
Terms and licenses: Academic/Nonprofit Terms; Industry Terms: Not Available to Industry
How to cite: pCM1.120 was a gift from Geraldine Seydoux (Addgene plasmid # 19600 ; http://n2t.net/addgene:19600 ; RRID:Addgene_19600)
