[The description below was written by a language model from this plasmid's Addgene catalogue record and pLannotate feature annotations shown in this document.]
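Description:
pCM1.120 is a Gateway entry clone built in the pDONR P4-P1R donor backbone and carrying a 548 bp promoter fragment from the C. elegans gene spn-4. It was made by a BP recombination reaction, which consumed the attP4 and attP1R sites of the donor vector. In the annotated 3,191 nt sequence the insert region lies between a site annotated as an attL fragment overlapping an attB4 core on the 5′ side and an attR1 site on the 3′ side. This is consistent with the attL4/attR1 flanks expected of a 5′-element entry clone for multisite Gateway assembly. The promoter itself is not annotated as a feature but corresponds to the gap between these recombination sites.

The plasmid is maintained in E. coli through a high-copy ColE1/pUC-type origin and selected with kanamycin via the aph(3')-Ia resistance gene. The rrnB T1 and T2 terminators upstream of the recombination cassette insulate the insert from read-through transcription from the vector, and a T7 promoter sits just downstream of attR1. The short lacI and lacZα fragments detected by the annotation software appear to be backbone remnants rather than functional genes.

Although catalogued as a worm expression vector, the construct contains no coding sequence, reporter or 3′ UTR, so it is not an expression plasmid on its own. It serves as a promoter module to be combined by LR recombination with compatible entry clones, such as an open reading frame and a 3′ element, in a destination vector, yielding transgenes driven by spn-4 regulatory sequence in C. elegans. The record does not state specific downstream applications.
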