Features (pLannotate 1.2.2; 10 found; start..end, strand, type, name):
    121..213     +  CDS            lacI (fragment): lac repressor; lacI; The lac repressor binds to the lac operator to inhibit transcription in E. coli. This inhibition can be relieved by adding lactose or isopropyl-β-D-thiogalactopyranoside (IPTG).
    268..295     -  terminator     rrnB T2 terminator: transcription terminator T2 from the E. coli rrnB gene
    427..470     +  terminator     rrnB T1 terminator: Escherichia coli rrnB; transcription terminator T1 from the E. coli rrnB gene
    517..553     -  CDS            lacZα (fragment): LacZα fragment of β-galactosidase; lacZ fragment
    592..677     +  protein_bind   attL1 (fragment): mutant version of attL; recombination site for the Gateway® LR reaction LR Clonase™
    668..688     +  protein_bind   attB4: mutant version of attB; core recombination site for the Gateway® BP reaction BP Clonase™
   1236..1360    +  protein_bind   attR1: mutant version of attR; recombination site for the Gateway® LR reaction LR Clonase™
   1433..1451    -  promoter       T7 promoter: promoter for bacteriophage T7 RNA polymerase
   1585..2394    +  CDS            KanR: aminoglycoside phosphotransferase; aph(3')-Ia; confers resistance to kanamycin in bacteria or G418 (Geneticin®) in eukaryotes
   2541..3129    +  rep_origin     ori: high-copy-number ColE1/pMB1/pBR322/pUC origin of replication
>Addgene plasmid #19600 | pCM1.120 | depositor full sequence | sequence record 9234 | Author sequence
CTTTCCTGCGTTATCCCCTGATTCTGTGGATAACCGTATTACCGCCTTTGAGTGAGCTGATACCGCTCGC
CGCAGCCGAACGACCGAGCGCAGCGAGTCAGTGAGCGAGGAAGCGGAAGAGCGCCCAATACGCAAACCGC
CTCTCCCCGCGCGTTGGCCGATTCATTAATGCAGCTGGCACGACAGGTTTCCCGACTGGAAAGCGGGCAG
TGAGCGCAACGCAATTAATACGCGTACCGCTAGCCAGGAAGAGTTTGTAGAAACGCAAAAAGGCCATCCG
TCAGGATGGCCTTCTGCTTAGTTTGATGCCTGGCAGTTTATGGCGGGCGTCCTGCCCGCCACCCTCCGGG
CCGTTGCTTCACAACGTTCAAATCCGCTCCCGGCGGATTTGTCCTACTCAGGAGAGCGTTCACCGACAAA
CAACAGATAAAACGAAAGGCCCAGTCTTCCGACTGAGCCTTTCGTTTTATTTGATGCCTGGCAGTTCCCT
ACTCTCGCGTTAACGCTAGCATGGATGTTTTCCCAGTCACGACGTTGTAAAACGACGGCCAGTCTTAAGC
TCGGGCCCGCGTTAACGCTACCATGGAGCTCCAAATAATGATTTTATTTTGACTGATAGTGACCTGTTCG
TTGCAACAAATTGATAAGCAATGCTTTTTTATAATGCCAACTTTGTATAGAAAAGTTGCTATAAGAATGA
GAAAAAATAGATAAAATTTTATGGGAAAATGGGAAAAGAATTCAATAAAAAATAAATGCAGAGAAAAAAA
ACGCAATTGACATGAAACGAGAAAAAGAGAAGAAAGGCAACTGCGTGCACGCTCCTTGCAAAAACTGCGT
GCCAGGATTGCGAAGGCGGGGCTTATGAATGAAGCGCGAGTTTGAATCAAATAAAATTATTTTTTGCTCT
TGGCCTAAAGAAAATCGAATTAAAGCTTTAGTTTCTAGTAATTCGTAAAATAATTTTTTTAATCGAAAAT
AGAACACAAAATTGTCTAGTTATATTAACTTTTAGACCTGATCCGACGTTCGTATGAACTAGAAATCTAG
AAGATCACAAAGGCGCGAAATTTTGATTTTAGATTTTTCTGTAACTCGGTGGCGGGAAAATGTGAAATTA
TATTTTCAATCGTTTTATCATCATTTGGAATCATTTCTGCACTTGTCTTCTGTTGTCTTGTCTTTTCTTT
ACCCAGTTCCTCATTTTTCTTTATTCAACTTTTTTTTTCAGAATGACAAGTTTGTACAAAAAAGTTGAAC
GAGAAACGTAAAATGATATAAATATCAATATATTAAATTAGATTTTGCATAAAAAACAGACTACATAATA
CTGTAAAACACAACATATGCAGTCACTATGAATCAACTACTTAGATGGTATTAGTGACCTGTAGAATTCG
AGCTCTAGAGCTGCAGGGCGGCCGCGATATCCCCTATAGTGAGTCGTATTACATGGTCATAGCTGTTTCC
TGGCAGCTCTGGCCCGTGTCTCAAAATCTCTGATGTTACATTGCACAAGATAAAAATATATCATCATGAA
CAATAAAACTGTCTGCTTACATAAACAGTAATACAAGGGGTGTTATGAGCCATATTCAACGGGAAACGTC
GAGGCCGCGATTAAATTCCAACATGGATGCTGATTTATATGGGTATAAATGGGCTCGCGATAATGTCGGG
CAATCAGGTGCGACAATCTATCGCTTGTATGGGAAGCCCGATGCGCCAGAGTTGTTTCTGAAACATGGCA
AAGGTAGCGTTGCCAATGATGTTACAGATGAGATGGTCAGACTAAACTGGCTGACGGAATTTATGCCTCT
TCCGACCATCAAGCATTTTATCCGTACTCCTGATGATGCATGGTTACTCACCACTGCGATCCCCGGAAAA
ACAGCATTCCAGGTATTAGAAGAATATCCTGATTCAGGTGAAAATATTGTTGATGCGCTGGCAGTGTTCC
TGCGCCGGTTGCATTCGATTCCTGTTTGTAATTGTCCTTTTAACAGCGATCGCGTATTTCGTCTCGCTCA
GGCGCAATCACGAATGAATAACGGTTTGGTTGATGCGAGTGATTTTGATGACGAGCGTAATGGCTGGCCT
GTTGAACAAGTCTGGAAAGAAATGCATAAACTTTTGCCATTCTCACCGGATTCAGTCGTCACTCATGGTG
ATTTCTCACTTGATAACCTTATTTTTGACGAGGGGAAATTAATAGGTTGTATTGATGTTGGACGAGTCGG
AATCGCAGACCGATACCAGGATCTTGCCATCCTATGGAACTGCCTCGGTGAGTTTTCTCCTTCATTACAG
AAACGGCTTTTTCAAAAATATGGTATTGATAATCCTGATATGAATAAATTGCAGTTTCATTTGATGCTCG
ATGAGTTTTTCTAATCAGAATTGGTTAATTGGTTGTAACACTGGCAGAGCATTACGCTGACTTGACGGGA
CGGCGCAAGCTCATGACCAAAATCCCTTAACGTGAGTTACGCGTCGTTCCACTGAGCGTCAGACCCCGTA
GAAAAGATCAAAGGATCTTCTTGAGATCCTTTTTTTCTGCGCGTAATCTGCTGCTTGCAAACAAAAAAAC
CACCGCTACCAGCGGTGGTTTGTTTGCCGGATCAAGAGCTACCAACTCTTTTTCCGAAGGTAACTGGCTT
CAGCAGAGCGCAGATACCAAATACTGTCCTTCTAGTGTAGCCGTAGTTAGGCCACCACTTCAAGAACTCT
GTAGCACCGCCTACATACCTCGCTCTGCTAATCCTGTTACCAGTGGCTGCTGCCAGTGGCGATAAGTCGT
GTCTTACCGGGTTGGACTCAAGACGATAGTTACCGGATAAGGCGCAGCGGTCGGGCTGAACGGGGGGTTC
GTGCACACAGCCCAGCTTGGAGCGAACGACCTACACCGAACTGAGATACCTACAGCGTGAGCATTGAGAA
AGCGCCACGCTTCCCGAAGGGAGAAAGGCGGACAGGTATCCGGTAAGCGGCAGGGTCGGAACAGGAGAGC
GCACGAGGGAGCTTCCAGGGGGAAACGCCTGGTATCTTTATAGTCCTGTCGGGTTTCGCCACCTCTGACT
TGAGCGTCGATTTTTGTGATGCTCGTCAGGGGGGCGGAGCCTATGGAAAAACGCCAGCAACGCGGCCTTT
TTACGGTTCCTGGCCTTTTGCTGGCCTTTTGCTCACATGTT
