>Addgene plasmid #19600 | pCM1.120 | addgene partial sequence | sequence record 25348 | 19600 with pDONR201F (TCGCGTTAACGCTAGCATGGATCTC)
NNNNNNNNTTNNTTTNNNNTGATAGTGNNCTGTTCGTTGCAACAAATTGATAAGCAATGCTTTTTTATAA
TGCCAACTTTGTATAGAAAAGTTGCTATAAGAATGAGAAAAAATAGATAAAATTTTATGGGAAAATGGGA
AAAGAATTCAATAAAAAATAAATGCAGAGAAAAAAAACGCAATTGACATGAAACGAGAAAAAGAGAAGAA
AGGCAACTGCGTGCACGCTCCTTGCAAAAACTGCGTGCCAGGATTGCGAAGGCGGGGCTTATGAATGAAG
CGCGAGTTTGAATCAAATAAAATTATTTTTTGCTCTTGGCCTAAAGAAAATCGAATTAAAGCTTTAGTTT
CTAGTAATTCGTAAAATAATTTTTTTAATCGAAAATAGAACACAAAATTGTCTAGTTATATTAACTTTTA
GACCTGATCCGACGTTCGTATGAACTAGAAATCTAGAAGATCACAAAGGCGCGAAATTTTGATTTTAGAT
TTTTCTGTAACTCGGTGGCGGGAAAATGTGAAATTATATTTTCAATCGTTTTATCATCATTTGGAATCAT
TTCTGCACTTGTCTTCTGTTGTCTTGTCTTTTCTTTACCCAGTTCCTCATTTTTCTTTATTCAACTTTTT
TTTTCAGAATGACAAGTTTGTACAANAAAGTTGAACGAGAAACGTAAAATGATATAAATATCAATATATT
AAATTAGATTTTGCATAAAAAACAGACTACATAATACTGTAAAACACAACATATGCAGTCACTATGACAA
N
